Addgene plasmid #56259: mIFP12-MyosinIIA-C-18
Purpose: Localization: Cytoskeleton, Excitation: 683, Emission: 704
Depositing lab: Michael Davidson. Depositing organization: Florida State University, Tallahassee.
Backbone
  Vector backbone: mIFP12-C1
  Backbone size w/o insert (bp): 4750
  Vector type: Mammalian Expression
  Selectable markers: Neomycin (select with G418)
Growth in bacteria
  Bacterial resistance: Kanamycin, 50 μg/mL
  Growth temperature: 37°C
  Growth strain: DH5alpha
  Copy number: High Copy
Gene/Insert
  Gene/Insert name: MyosinIIA (alt name: AJ312390)
  Species: M. musculus (mouse)
  Promoter: CMV
  Tag / fusion protein: mIFP12 (N terminal on backbone)
  Cloning method: Unknown
  Sequencing primers: 5′ CMV-F; 3′ SV40pA-R
Terms and licenses: Academic/Nonprofit Terms; Industry Terms
Depositor comments: . Excitation = 683; Emission = 704
How to cite: mIFP12-MyosinIIA-C-18 was a gift from Michael Davidson (Addgene plasmid # 56259 ; http://n2t.net/addgene:56259 ; RRID:Addgene_56259)
