[The description below was written by a language model from this plasmid's Addgene catalogue record.]
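Description:
mIFP12-MyosinIIA-C-18 is a mammalian expression plasmid built on the mIFP12-C1 backbone (about 4.75 kb without the insert), a C1-style fusion vector in which the fluorescent protein sits upstream of the cloning site. It is maintained as a high-copy plasmid in E. coli under kanamycin selection, and it carries a neomycin resistance marker so that transfected mammalian cells can be selected with G418. The record gives no feature table, so the origin of replication and other backbone elements are not itemised. The listed 3′ sequencing primer implies that an SV40 polyadenylation signal lies downstream of the expression cassette.

The payload is mouse (M. musculus) Myosin IIA, the non-muscle myosin II heavy chain isoform, expressed from the CMV promoter for strong constitutive transcription in mammalian cells. The myosin is tagged at its N-terminus with mIFP12, a monomeric infrared fluorescent protein variant supplied by the backbone. The "C-18" in the name probably refers to the C-type vector layout and an 18-residue linker between the two proteins, but the record does not say so explicitly. The cloning method is listed as unknown.

The stated purpose is cytoskeletal localization. The fusion labels myosin IIA-containing structures for fluorescence microscopy, with excitation at 683 nm and emission at 704 nm. These far-red/near-infrared wavelengths are well separated from those of common green and red fluorescent proteins, which makes the construct suitable for multicolour imaging alongside other labelled cytoskeletal or cellular markers.
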