>Addgene plasmid #56259 | mIFP12-MyosinIIA-C-18 | depositor partial sequence | sequence record 87160 | insert sequence
ACCGCTCGAGCCGCTAGCGCTACCGGTCGCCACCATGTCGGTACCGCTGACTACCTCAGCATTCGGCCAC
GCGTTTCTGGCTAACTGTGAACGCGAGCAGATCCACCTGGCGGGCTCCATTCAGCCGCACGGTATCCTGC
TGGCTGTGAAAGAGCCGGACAACGTGGTGATCCAGGCTTCTATTAACGCTGCGGAGTTCCTGAACACCAA
CTCTGTTGTTGGCCGTCCGCTGCGTGACCTGGGCGGCGATCTGCCTTTGCAGATCCTGCCGCACCTGAAC
GGCCCGCTGCACCTGGCTCCGATGACCCTGCGTTGTACCGTGGGTTCTCCGCCGCGTCGTGTGGACTGTA
CCATTCATCGTCCGTCTAACGGCGGCCTGATCGTAGAACTGGAACCAGCAACCAAGACCACTAACATTGC
GCCGGCTCTGGACGGTGCGTTTCATCGTATCACTTCTTCATCCTCCCTGATGGGCCTGTGTGACGAAACC
GCGACTATTATCCGTGAGATTACTGGCTACGACCGTGTGATGGTAGTACGTTTCGATGAAGAGGGTAATG
GCGAAATTCTGTCCGAACGTCGTCGTGCGGACCTGGAAGCGTTCCTGGGTAACCGCTACCCGGCGTCTAC
TATTCCGCAGATCGCTCGTCGCCTGTACGAACATAACCGTGTTCGCCTGCTGGTAGATGTGAACTATACT
CCGGTTCCGCTACAGCCGCGCATCAGCCCGCTGAACGGTCGTGATCTGGATATGTCCCTGTCTTGCCTGC
GCTCTATGTCCCCGATCCACCAGAAATACATGCAGGACATGGGCGTTGGCGCGACCCTGGTTTGCTCTCT
GATGGTGTCTGGTCGTCTGTGGGGTCTGATCGCTTGCCACCACTACGAACCGCGCTTCGTTCCGTTCCAC
ATTCGCGCTGCTGGCGAAGCGCTGGCGGAAACTTGTGCGATCCGCATCGCGACGCTGGAGAGCTTTGCAC
AGTCTCAGTCCAAAGGTGGCGGAAGCGGCGGCGGAAGCGGTGGCGGAAGTTCCGGACTCAGATCTGGCAG
CGGTGGAGGCAGCGCATCCGGCGGAAGCGGAAGCGCTCAGCAGGCTGCAGACAAGTACCTCTATGTGGAT
AAAAACTTCATCAATAACCCGCTGGCCCAAGCTGACTGGGCTGCCAAGAAGTTGGTATGGGTGCCTTCCA
GCAAGAATGGCTTTGAACCAGCCAGCCTCAAGGAGGAGGTGGGAGAAGAGGCCATTGTAGAGCTGGTAGA
GAATGGGAAGAAGGTGAAGGTGAACAAGGACGACATCCAGAAGATGAACCCACCCAAGTTCTCCAAGGTG
GAGGACATGGCAGAGCTCACGTGCCTCAACGAAGCTTCGGTGCTGCACAACCTCAAGGAGCGATACTACT
CAGGGCTTATCTACACCTATTCAGGCCTGTTCTGTGTGGTCATCAACCCTTATAAGAACCTGCCCATCTA
CTCAGAGGAGATCGTGGAGATGTACAAGGGCAAGAAGAGGCACGAGATGCCACCCCACATCTACGCCATC
ACAGATACTGCCTACCGGAGCATGATGCAGGACCGGGAAGATCAGTCCATCCTGTGCACGGGGGAGTCTG
GAGCAGGGAAGACAGAGAACACCAAGAAAGTCATCCAGTACCTGGCACATGTGGCCTCCTCACACAAGAG
CAAGAAGGACCAGGGGGAGTTGGAGCGGCAGCTGCTACAGGCCAACCCTATCCTAGAGGCCTTTGGAAAC
GCCAAGACGGTGAAGAATGACAACTCCTCTCGATTCGGTAAATTCATTCGTATCAACTTTGATGTCAATG
GCTACATTGTTGGTGCCAACATTGAGACTTATCTTCTGGAGAAATCTCGTGCTATCCGCCAAGCCAAAGA
GGAGCGGACCTTCCACATCTTCTACTACCTGCTGTCTGGGGCCGGAGAACACCTGAAGACTGATCTCCTG
TTGGAGCCATACAACAAATACCGCTTCCTGTCCAACGGGCACGTCACCATCCCTGGGCAGCAGGACAAGG
ACATGTTCCAGGAGACAATGGAGGCCATGAGAATTATGGGTATCCCAGAGGATGAGCAGATGGGCTTGCT
GCGGGTCATCTCTGGGGTCCTTCAGCTTGGCAACATTGCCTTCAAGAAGGAGCGGAACACTGACCAGGCG
TCCATGCCGGACAACACAGCTGCTCAAAAGGTGTCCCACCTCCTGGGGATCAATGTGACCGACTTCACCA
GAGGCATCCTCACCCCACGCATCAAGGTGGGCAGAGACTATGTGCAGAAGGCGCAGACTAAAGAGCAGGC
TGACTTTGCCATTGAGGCCTTGGCCAAGGCTACCTATGAGCGGATGTTCCGCTGGCTGGTGCTTCGCATC
AACAAAGCTCTGGACAAGACCAAGAGGCAGGGCGCCTCATTTATCGGGATACTGGACATCGCTGGCTTTG
AAATCTTTGATCTGAACTCCTTCGAGCAGCTGTGCATCAACTACACCAACGAGAAGCTGCAGCAGCTGTT
CAACCACACCATGTTCATCCTGGAGCAGGAGGAGTACCAGCGAGAGGGCATCGAGTGGAACTTCATCGAC
TTCGGCCTGGACCTGCAGCCCTGCATCGACCTCATTGAGAAGCCGGCGGGTCCCCCAGGCATCCTGGCCC
TGCTAGATGAGGAGTGCTGGTTTCCTAAGGCCACTGACAAGAGCTTCGTGGAGAAGGTGGTGCAGGAGCA
GGGCACCCACCCCAAGTTCCAGAAGCCCAAGCAACTGAAGGACAAGGCTGATTTCTGCATTATCCACTAT
GCCGGCAAGGTGGACTATAAAGCTGACGAGTGGCTGATGAAGAACATGGACCCCTTGAACGACAACATCG
CCACGCTGCTTCACCAGTCCTCAGACAAGTTTGTCTCTGAGCTGTGGAAGGATGTGGATCGGATCATTGG
CTTGGACCAAGTGGCTGGAATGTCCGAGACAGCACTACCTGGTGCCTTCAAGACCCGGAAGGGCATGTTC
CGTACTGTCGGACAGCTGTACAAGGAGCAGCTGGCCAAGCTCATGGCCACGTTGAGGAATACCAACCCCA
ACTTCGTGCGCTGCATCATTCCCAACCATGAGAAGAAGGCCGGCAAACTGGACCCGCACTTGGTGCTGGA
CCAGCTGCGCTGCAATGGCGTCCTTGAGGGCATCCGGATCTGCCGCCAGGGCTTTCCCAACAGGGTGGTC
TTCCAGGAGTTCCGGCAGAGGTATGAGATCCTCACCCCCAACTCCATCCCGAAGGGCTTCATGGATGGCA
AGCAAGCGTGTGTGCTCATGATCAAAGCCTTGGAGCTTGACAGCAACCTGTACCGCATCGGCCAGAGCAA
AGTGTTCTTCCGGGCAGGAGTGCTCGCCCACCTGGAGGAAGAGCGGGACCTGAAGATCACCGATGTCATC
ATTGGCTTCCAGGCCTGCTGCAGGGGCTACCTGGCCAGGAAGGCCTTTGCCAAGAGGCAGCAACAGCTGA
CCGCCATGAAGGTCCTACAGAGGAACTGTGCTGCGTACCTCAGGCTGCGCAACTGGCAGTGGTGGAGGCT
CTTCACCAAGGTCAAGCCCCTGTTGAACTCAATAAGACATGAGGATGAGCTGTTAGCCAAGGAGGCGGAA
CTGACAAAGGTTCGAGAGAAACATCTGGCTGCAGAGAACAGGCTGACAGAGATGGAGACGATGCAGTCTC
AGCTCATGGCAGAGAAGCTGCAGCTTCAGGAGCAGCTGCAGGCGGAGACAGAGCTGTGTGCCGAGGCTGA
GGAGCTCCGGGCCCGTCTGACAGCGAAGAAGCAGGAGCTGGAGGAGATATGCCATGACCTGGAGGCCAGG
GTGGAGGAGGAGGAGGAGCGCTGCCAGTACCTGCAGGCCGAGAAGAAGAAGATGCAGCAGAACATCCAGG
AACTTGAGGAGCAGTTGGAGGAGGAGGAGAGCGCCCGGCAGAAGCTGCAGCTTGAGAAGGTGACCACCGA
GGCCAAGCTGAAGAAACTGGAGGAGGACCAGATCATCATGGAGGACCAGAACTGCAAACTGGCCAAGGAG
AAGAAACTGCTGGAAGACAGAGTAGCTGAGTTCACTACCAACCTCATGGAAGAGGAGGAGAAGTCCAAGA
GCCTGGCCAAGCTCAAGAACAAGCACGAGGCAATGATCACCGACCTGGAAGAGCGCCTCCGTAGGGAGGA
GAAGCAGAGGCAGGAGTTGGAGAAGACCCGTCGCAAGCTGGAGGGAGACTCCACAGACCTCAGTGACCAG
ATTGCTGAGCTCCAGGCGCAGATAGCAGAGCTCAAGATGCAGCTGGCCAAGAAGGAGGAGGAGTTGCAGG
CTGCCTTGGCCAGAGTGGAAGAAGAAGCTGCTCAGAAGAATATGGCCCTGAAGAAGATCCGAGAACTGGA
AACTCAGATATCTGAGCTCCAGGAGGACCTGGAGTCGGAGCGAGCCTCCAGGAATAAAGCCGAGAAGCAG
AAACGGGATCTGGGAGAGGAGCTGGAGGCGCTGAAGACAGAGCTGGAGGACACGCTGGACTCCACGGCTG
CCCAGCAGGAGCTGAGGTCGAAGCGTGAGCAGGAGGTGAGCATCCTGAAGAAGACTCTGGAGGACGAGGC
CAAGACCCATGAGGCCCAGATCCAGGAGATGAGGCAGAAGCACTCACAGGCTGTGGAGGAGCTGGCAGAT
CAGTTGGAGCAGACGAAGCGGGTAAAAGCTACCCTTGAGAAGGCGAAGCAGACCCTGGAGAATGAGCGGG
GAGAGCTGGCCAATGAGGTGAAGGCCCTGCTGCAAGGCAAGGGCGACTCAGAGCACAAGCGCAAGAAGGT
GGAGGCGCAGCTGCAAGAACTGCAGGTCAAGTTCAGCGAGGGAGAGCGCGTGCGAACCGAACTGGCCGAC
AAGGTCACCAAGCTGCAGGTTGAACTGGACAGTGTGACCGGTCTCCTTAGCCAGTCTGACAGCAAGTCCA
GCAAGCTTACGAAGGACTTCTCTGCGCTGGAGTCCCAGCTTCAGGACACACAGGAGTTGCTCCAGGAGGA
GAACCGGCAGAAGCTGAGCCTGAGCACCAAGCTCAAGCAGATGGAGGATGAGAAAAACTCCTTCAGGGAG
CAGCTGGAGGAGGAGGAGGAGGCCAAGCGCAACTTGGAGAAGCAGATCGCCACGCTCCATGCCCAGGTGA
CCGACATGAAGAAGAAGATGGAGGACGGTGTAGGGTGCCTGGAGACTGCAGAGGAGGCGAAGCGGAGGCT
TCAGAAGGACTTGGAAGGCCTGAGCCAGCGGCTTGAGGAGAAGGTGGCTGCCTACGATAAGCTGGAGAAG
ACCAAGACACGGCTGCAGCAGGAGCTGGACGACCTGCTGGTTGACCTGGACCACCAGCGGCAGAGCGTCT
CCAACCTGGAAAAGAAGCAGAAGAAGTTCGACCAGCTCCTAGCCGAGGAGAAGACCATCTCGGCCAAGTA
TGCAGAGGAGCGTGACCGAGCTGAGGCTGAGGCCCGTGAGAAGGAGACAAAGGCGCTATCACTGGCCCGG
GCGCTTGAGGAGGCCATGGAGCAGAAGGCAGAGCTGGAGCGGCTCAACAAGCAGTTCCGCACGGAGATGG
AGGACCTCATGAGCTCCAAGGATGACGTGGGCAAGAGTGTCCACGAGCTGGAGAAGTCCAAGCGGGCCTT
GGAGCAGCAGGTGGAGGAGATGAAGACCCAGCTGGAGGAGCTGGAGGATGAGCTGCAGGCCACGGAGGAT
GCCAAGCTCCGCCTGGAGGTGAACCTGCAGGCCATGAAGGCCCAGTTTGAGCGGGATCTGCAGGGCCGGG
ATGAACAGAGCGAGGAGAAGAAGAAGCAGCTGGTCAGACAGGTGCGGGAGATGGAGGCGGAGCTGGAGGA
TGAGAGGAAGCAGCGCTCCATGGCCATGGCCGCACGCAAGAAACTGGAGATGGATCTGAAGGACCTGGAG
GCACACATTGACACAGCCAATAAGAACCGGGAAGAGGCCATCAAACAGCTGCGGAAGCTTCAGGCCCAGA
TGAAGGACTGCATGCGGGAGCTGGACGACACGCGCGCCTCCCGGGAGGAGATCCTGGCGCAGGCCAAGGA
GAATGAGAAGAAGCTGAAGAGCATGGAGGCCGAGATGATTCAGCTGCAGGAGGAACTGGCAGCTGCTGAG
CGTGCTAAGCGTCAGGCCCAACAGGAACGGGACGAGCTGGCTGATGAGATCGCCAACAGCAGTGGCAAAG
GGGCCCTAGCATTAGAGGAGAAGCGGCGACTGGAGGCCCGCATTGCCCTGCTGGAGGAGGAGCTGGAGGA
GGAACAGGGCAACACGGAGCTGATCAACGATCGGCTGAAGAAGGCCAACCTGCAGATCGACCAAATAAAC
ACCGACCTGAACCTGGAACGCAGCCACGCACAGAAGAATGAGAATGCGCGACAGCAGCTGGAACGCCAGA
ACAAGGAGCTCAAGGCCAAGCTGCAGGAAATGGAGAGTGCTGTCAAGTCCAAATACAAGGCCTCCATCGC
GGCCTTGGAGGCCAAAATTGCACAGCTGGAGGAACAGCTGGACAACGAGACCAAGGAGCGCCAGGCAGCC
TCCAAGCAGGTGCGCCGGACGGAGAAGAAGCTGAAGGACGTGCTGCTGCAGGTGGAGGACGAGCGGAGGA
ACGCGGAACAGTTCAAGGACCAGGCTGACAAGGCGTCCACCCGCCTGAAGCAGCTTAAACGGCAGCTAGA
GGAGGCTGAAGAGGAGGCCCAGCGGGCCAATGCCTCACGCCGGAAGCTGCAGCGTGAGCTGGAAGATGCC
ACAGAGACCGCTGATGCTATGAACCGCGAGGTCAGCTCCCTGAAGAACAAACTGAGGCGTGGGGACCTGC
CATTTGTCGTGACTCGCCGAATTGTTCGGAAAGGCACTGGCGACTGCTCAGACGAGGAGGTCGACGGTAA
AGCAGATGGGGCCGATGCCAAGGCAGCTGAATAGGAATTCTGCAGTCGACGGTACCGCGGGCCCG
