>Addgene plasmid #56259 | mIFP12-MyosinIIA-C-18 | addgene partial sequence | sequence record 131720 | mIFP-F 5'-TGTCTTGCCTGCGCTCTATG-3'
ATGGGCGTTGGCGCGACCCTGGTTTGCTCTCTGATGGTGTCTGGTCGTCTGTGGGGTCTGATCGCTTGCC
ACCACTACGAACCGCGCTTCGTTCCGTTCCACATTCGCGCTGCTGGCGAAGCGCTGGCGGAAACTTGTGC
GATCCGCATCGCGACGCTGGAGAGCTTTGCACAGTCTCAGTCCAAAGGTGGCGGAAGCGGCGGCGGAAGC
GGTGGCGGAAGTTCCGGACTCAGATCTGGCAGCGGTGGAGGCAGCGCATCCGGCGGAAGCGGAAGCGCTC
AGCAGGCTGCAGACAAGTACCTCTATGTGGATAAAAACTTCATCAATAACCCGCTGGCCCAAGCTGACTG
GGCTGCCAAGAAGTTGGTATGGGTGCCTTCCAGCAAGAATGGCTTTGAACCAGCCAGCCTCAAGGAGGAG
GTGGGAGAAGAGGCCATTGTAGAGCTGGTAGAGAATGGGAAGAAGGTGAAGGTGAACAAGGACGACATCC
AGAAGATGAACCCACCCAAGTTCTCCAAGGTGGAGGACATGGCAGAGCTCACGTGCCTCAACGAAGCTTC
GGTGCTGCACAACCTCAAGGAGCGATACTACTCAGGGCTTATCTACACCTATTCAGGCCTGTTCTGTGTG
GTCATCAACCCTTATAAGAACCTGCCCATCTACTCAGAGGAGATCGTGGAGATGTACAAGGGCAAGAAGA
GGCACGAGATGCCACCCCACATCTACGCCATCACAGATACTGCCTACCGGAGCATGATGCAGGACCGGGA
AGATCAGTCCATCCTGTGCACGG
